>Addgene plasmid #91313 | pHH0103_MAP3K9-1/2 | addgene full sequence | sequence record 191778 | Addgene NGS Result
TAACCTATAAAAATAGGCGTATCACGAGGCCCTTTCGTCTTCAAGAATTCCCGACACCATCGAATGGTGC
AAAACCTTTCGCGGTATGGCATGATAGCGCCCGGAAGAGAGTCAATTCAGGGTGGTGAATGTGAAACCAG
TAACGTTATACGATGTCGCAGAGTATGCCGGTGTCTCTTATCAGACCGTTTCCCGCGTGGTGAACCAGGC
CAGCCACGTTTCTGCGAAAACGCGGGAAAAAGTGGAAGCGGCGATGGCGGAGCTGAATTACATTCCCAAC
CGCGTGGCACAACAACTGGCGGGCAAACAGTCGTTGCTGATTGGCGTTGCCACCTCCAGTCTGGCCCTGC
ACGCGCCGTCGCAAATTGTCGCGGCGATTAAATCTCGCGCCGATCAACTGGGTGCCAGCGTGGTGGTGTC
GATGGTAGAACGAAGCGGCGTCGAAGCCTGTAAAGCGGCGGTGCACAATCTTCTCGCGCAACGCGTCAGT
GGGCTGATCATTAACTATCCGCTGGATGACCAGGATGCCATTGCTGTGGAAGCTGCCTGCACTAATGTTC
CGGCGTTATTTCTTGATGTCTCTGACCAGACACCCATCAACAGTATTATTTTCTCCCATGAAGACGGTAC
GCGACTGGGCGTGGAGCATCTGGTCGCATTGGGTCACCAGCAAATCGCGCTGTTAGCGGGCCCATTAAGT
TCTGTCTCGGCGCGTCTGCGTCTGGCTGGCTGGCATAAATATCTCACTCGCAATCAAATTCAGCCGATAG
CGGAACGGGAAGGCGACTGGAGTGCCATGTCCGGTTTTCAACAAACCATGCAAATGCTGAATGAGGGCAT
CGTTCCCACTGCGATGCTGGTTGCCAACGATCAGATGGCGCTGGGCGCAATGCGCGCCATTACCGAGTCC
GGGCTGCGCGTTGGTGCGGATATCTCGGTAGTGGGATACGACGATACCGAAGACAGCTCATGTTATATCC
CGCCGTTAACCACCATCAAACAGGATTTTCGCCTGCTGGGGCAAACCAGCGTGGACCGCTTGCTGCAACT
CTCTCAGGGCCAGGCGGTGAAGGGCAATCAGCTGTTGCCCGTCTCACTGGTGAAAAGAAAAACCACCCTG
GCGCCCAATACGCAAACCGCCTCTCCCCGCGCGTTGGCCGATTCATTAATGCAGCTGGCACGACAGGTTT
CCCGACTGGAAAGCGGGCAGTGAGCGCAACGCAATTAATGTAAGTTAGCTCACTCATTAGGCACAATTCT
CATGTTTGACAGCTTATCATCGACTGCACGGTGCACCAATGCTTCTGGCGTCAGGCAGCCATCGGAAGCT
GTGGTATGGCTGTGCAGGTCGTAAATCACTGCATAATTCGTGTCGCTCAAGGCGCACTCCCGTTCTGGAT
AATGTTTTTTGCGCCGACATCATAACGGTTCTGGCAAATATTCTGAAATGAGCTGTTGACAATTAATCAT
CGGCTCGTATAATGTGTGGAATTGTGAGCGGATAACAATTTCACACAGGAAACAGCCAGTCCGTTTAGGT
GTTTTCACGAGCACTTCACCAACAAGGACCATAGATTATGAAAATCGAAGAACACCATCACCATCACCAT
TCCAGCGGTAAGCTTATGTCCCCTATACTAGGTTATTGGAAAATTAAGGGCCTTGTGCAACCCACTCGAC
TTCTTTTGGAATATCTTGAAGAAAAATATGAAGAGCATTTGTATGAGCGCGATGAAGGTGATAAATGGCG
AAACAAAAAGTTTGAATTGGGTTTGGAGTTTCCCAATCTTCCTTATTATATTGATGGTGATGTTAAATTA
ACACAGTCTATGGCCATCATACGTTATATAGCTGACAAGCACAACATGTTGGGTGGTTGTCCAAAAGAGC
GTGCAGAGATTTCAATGCTTGAAGGAGCGGTTTTGGATATTAGATACGGTGTTTCGAGAATTGCATATAG
TAAAGACTTTGAAACTCTCAAAGTTGATTTTCTTAGCAAGCTACCTGAAATGCTGAAAATGTTCGAAGAT
CGTTTATGTCATAAAACATATTTAAATGGTGATCATGTAACCCATCCTGACTTCATGTTGTATGACGCTC
TTGATGTTGTTTTATACATGGACCCAATGTGCCTGGATGCGTTCCCAAAATTAGTTTGTTTTAAAAAACG
TATTGAAGCTATCCCACAAATTGATAAGTACTTGAAATCCAGCAAGTATATAGCATGGCCTTTGCAGGGC
TGGCAAGCCACGTTTGGTGGTGGCGACCATCCTCCAAAATCGGATCTGGAAGTTCTGTTCCAGGGGCCCC
TGTCCAGCGGTCTGGTTCCGCGTGGTTCCGGTACCGCGGCCCAGCCGGCCGAAGAAGAAGAAGAAGCCGC
TGCTGCTGTTGGTCCGGGTGAACTGGGTTGCGATGCTCCGCTGCCGTATTGGACCGCTGTTTTTGAATAT
GAAGCGGCCGGCGAAGATGAACTGACCCTGCGTCTGGGTGACGTGGTTGAAGTCCTGAGTAAAGATTCCC
AGGTGTCAGGCGACGAAGGTTGGTGGACCGGCCAGCTGAACCAACGCGTTGGTATTTTTCCGTCGAATTA
CGTCACGCCGCGTTCTGCGTTCAGCTCTCGCTGCCAACCGGGCGGTGCGGCCGCATA
[142 nt withheld, positions 2648-2789]
C
[98 nt withheld, positions 2791-2888]
AGTTTGTACTGGTGACGAAACTCAGTGTCTAGCTAGAGTGGC
[149 nt withheld, positions 2931-3079]
T
[41 nt withheld, positions 3081-3121]
T
[62 nt withheld, positions 3123-3184]
A
[35 nt withheld, positions 3186-3220]
CCTCCCTCAATCGGTTGAATGTCGCCCTTTTGTCTTTGGCGCTGGTAAACCATATGAA
[86 nt withheld, positions 3279-3364]
T
[54 nt withheld, positions 3366-3419]
CTAGCGCCGCCCTATACCTTGTCTGCCTCCCCGCGTTGCGTCGCGGTGCATGGAGCCGGGCCACCTCGAC
CTGAATGGAAGCCGGCGGCACCTCGCTAACGGATTCACCACTCCAAGAATTGGAGCCAATCAATTCTTGC
GGAGAACTGTGAATGCGCAAACCAACCCTTGGCAGAACATATCCATCGCGTCCGCCATCTCCAGCAGCCG
CACGCGGCGCATCTCGGGCAGCGTTGGGTCCTGGCCACGGGTGCGCATGATCGTGCTCCTGTCGTTGAGG
ACCCGGCTAGGCTGGCGGGGTTGCCTTACTGGTTAGCAGAATGAATCACCGATACGCGAGCGAACGTGAA
GCGACTGCTGCTGCAAAACGTCTGCGACCTGAGCAACAACATGAATGGTCTTCGGTTTCCGTGTTTCGTA
AAGTCTGGAAACGCGGAAGTCAGCGCCCTGCACCATTATGTTCCGGATCTGCATCGCAGGATGCTGCTGG
CTACCCTGTGGAACACCTACATCTGTATTAACGAAGCGCTGGCATTGACCCTGAGTGATTTTTCTCTGGT
CCCGCCGCATCCATACCGCCAGTTGTTTACCCTCACAACGTTCCAGTAACCGGGCATGTTCATCATCAGT
AACCCGTATCGTGAGCATCCTCTCTCGTTTCATCGGTATCATTACCCCCATGAACAGAAATCCCCCTTAC
ACGGAGGCATCAGTGACCAAACAGGAAAAAACCGCCCTTAACATGGCCCGCTTTATCAGAAGCCAGACAT
TAACGCTTCTGGAGAAACTCAACGAGCTGGACGCGGATGAACAGGCAGACATCTGTGAATCGCTTCACGA
CCACGCTGATGAGCTTTACCGCAGGATCCGCGAAATTGTAAGCGTTAATATTTTGTTAAAATTCGCGTTA
AATTTTTGTTAAATCAGCTCATTTTTTAACCAATAGGCCGAAATCGGCAAAATCCCTTATAAATCAAAAG
AATAGACCGAGATAGGGT
[37 nt withheld, positions 4418-4454]
AAAGAACGTGGACTCCAACGTCAAAGG
[49 nt withheld, positions 4482-4530]
T
[91 nt withheld, positions 4532-4622]
G
[124 nt withheld, positions 4624-4747]
CGCGGATCCTGCCTCGCGCGTTTCGGTGATGACGGTGAAAACCTCTGACACATGCAGCTCCCGGAGACGG
TCACAGCTTGTCTGTAAGCGGATGCCGGGAGCAGACAAGCCCGTCAGGGCGCGTCAGCGGGTGTTGGCGG
GTGTCGGGGCGCAGCCATGACCCAGTCACGTAGCGATAGCGGAGTGTATACTGGCTTAACTATGCGGCAT
CAGAGCAGATTGTACTGAGAGTGCACCATATGCGGTGTGAAATACCGCACAGATGCGTAAGGAGAAAATA
CCGCATCAGGCGCTCTTCCGCTTCCTCGCTCACTGACTCGCTGCGCTCGGTCGTTCGGCTGCGGCGAGCG
GTATCAGCTCACTCAAAGGCGGTAATACGGTTATCCACAGAATCAGGGGATAACGCAGGAAAGAACATGT
GAGCAAAAGGCCAGCAAAAGGCCAGGAACCGTAAAAAGGCCGCGTTGCTGGCGTTTTTCCATAGGCTCCG
CCCCCCTGACGAGCATCACAAAAATCGACGCTCAAGTCAGAGGTGGCGAAACCCGACAGGACTATAAAGA
TACCAGGGTTTCCCCCTGGAAGCTCCCTCGTGCGCTCTCCTGTTCCGACCCTGCCGCTTACCGGATACCT
GTCCGCCTTTCTCCCTTCGGGAAGCGTGGCGCTTTCTCATAGCTCACGCTGTAGGTATCTCAGTTCGGTG
TAGGTCGTTCGCTCCAAGCTGGGCTGTGTGCACGAACCCCCCGTTCAGCCCGACCGCTGCGCCTTATCCG
GTAACTATCGTCTTGAGTCCAACCCGGTAAGACACGACTTATCGCCACTGGCAGCAGCCACTGGTAACAG
GATTAGCAGAGCGAGGTATGTAGGCGGTGCTACAGAGTTCTTGAAGTGGTGGCCTAACTACGGCTACACT
AGAAGGACAGTATTTGGTATCTGCGCTCTGCTGAAGCCAGTTACCTTCGGAAAAAGAGTTGGTAGCTCTT
GATCCGGCAAACAAACCACCGCTGGTAGCGGTGGTTTTTTTGTTTGCAAGCAGCAGATTACGCGCAGAAA
AAAAGGATCTCAAGAAGATCCTTTGATCTTTTCTACGGGGTCTGACGCTCAGTGGAACGAAAACTCACGT
TAAGGGATTTTGGTCATGAGATTATCAAAAAGGATCTTCACCTAGATCCTTTTAAATTAAAAATGAAGTT
TTAAATCAATCTAAAGTATATATGAGTAAACTTGGTCTGACAGTTACCAATGCTTAATCAGTGAGGCACC
TATCTCAGCGATCTGTCTATTTCGTTCATCCATAGTTGCCTGACTCCCCGTCGTGTAGATAACTACGATA
CGGGAGGGCTTACCATCTGGCCCCAGTGCTGCAATGATACCGCGAGACCCACGCTCACCGGCTCCAGATT
TATCAGCAATAAACCAGCCAGCCGGAAGGGCCGAGCGCAGAAGTGGTCCTGCAACTTTATCCGCCTCCAT
CCAGTCTATTAATTGTTGCCGGGAAGCTAGAGTAAGTAGTTCGCCAGTTAATAGTTTGCGCAACGTTGTT
GCCATTGCTGCAGGCATCGTGGTGTCACGCTCGTCGTTTGGTATGGCTTCATTCAGCTCCGGTTCCCAAC
GATCAAGGCGAGTTACATGATCCCCCATGTTGTGCAAAAAAGCGGTTAGCTCCTTCGGTCCTCCGATCGT
TGTCAGAAGTAAGTTGGCCGCAGTGTTATCACTCATGGTTATGGCAGCACTGCATAATTCTCTTACTGTC
ATGCCATCCGTAAGATGCTTTTCTGTGACTGGTGAGTACTCAACCAAGTCATTCTGAGAATAGTGTATGC
GGCGACCGAGTTGCTCTTGCCCGGCGTCAACACGGGATAATACCGCGCCACATAGCAGAACTTTAAAAGT
GCTCATCATTGGAAAACGTTCTTCGGGGCGAAAACTCTCAAGGATCTTACCGCTGTTGAGATCCAGTTCG
ATGTAACCCACTCGTGCACCCAACTGATCTTCAGCATCTTTTACTTTCACCAGCGTTTCTGGGTGAGCAA
AAACAGGAAGGCAAAATGCCGCAAAAAAGGGAATAAGGGCGACACGGAAATGTTGAATACTCATACTCTT
CCTTTTTCAATATTATTGAAGCATTTATCAGGGTTATTGTCTCATGAGCGGATACATATTTGAATGTATT
TAGAAAAATAAACAAATAGGGGTTCCGCGCACATTTCCCCGAAAAGTGCCACCTGACGTCTAAGAAACCA
TTATTATCATGACAT
Features (pLannotate 1.2.2; 21 found; start..end, strand, type, name):
     53..130     +  promoter       lacIq promoter: lacI (mutant); In the lacIq allele, a single base change in the promoter boosts expression of the lacI gene about 10-fold.
    131..1213    +  CDS            lacI: lac repressor; lacI; The lac repressor binds to the lac operator to inhibit transcription in E. coli. This inhibition can be relieved by adding lactose or isopropyl-β-D-thiogalactopyranoside (IPTG).
   1226..1247    +  protein_bind   CAP binding site: CAP binding activates transcription in the presence of cAMP. E. coli catabolite activator protein
   1266..1283    +  promoter       tet promoter (fragment): E. coli promoter for tetracycline efflux protein gene
   1456..1484    +  promoter       tac promoter: strong E. coli promoter; hybrid between the trp and lac UV5 promoters
   1492..1508    +  protein_bind   lac operator: The lac repressor binds to the lac operator to inhibit transcription in E. coli. This inhibition can be relieved by adding lactose or isopropyl-β-D-thiogalactopyranoside (IPTG). lac repressor encoded by lacI
   1593..1610    +  CDS            6xHis: 6xHis affinity tag
   1626..2279    +  CDS            GST26_SCHJA: Experimental evidence at protein level: Swiss-Prot protein existence level 1. GST isoenzymes appear to play a central role in the parasite detoxification system. Other functions are also suspected including a role in increasing the solubility of haematin in the parasite gut. From Schistosoma japonicum (Blood fluke).
   2385..2636    +  CDS            MAP3K9 (fragment): M3K9_HUMAN - Also known as MLK1, PRKE1. Experimental evidence at protein level: Swiss-Prot protein existence level 1. Serine/threonine kinase which acts as an essential component of the MAP kinase signal transduction pathway. Plays an important role in the cascades of cellular responses evoked by changes in the environment. Once activated, acts as an upstream activator of the MKK/JNK signal transduction cascade through the phosphorylation of MAP2K4/MKK4 and MAP2K7/MKK7 which in turn activate the JNKs. The MKK/JNK signaling pathway regulates stress response via activator protein-1 (JUN) and GAT
   2652..2699    +  terminator     fd terminator (sequence withheld): central terminator from bacteriophage fd (Otsuka and Kunisawa, 1982)
   2704..2916    +  CDS            M13 gene III (fragment) (sequence partly withheld): pIII; III; minor coat protein
   2931..3401    +  CDS            M13 gene III (fragment) (sequence partly withheld): pIII; III; minor coat protein
   3423..3493    +  CDS            TcR (fragment): tetracycline efflux protein; tet; confers resistance to tetracycline
   3735..4115    -  CDS            YPB1_ECOLX: Protein predicted: Swiss-Prot protein existence level 4. From Escherichia coli.
   4132..4283    +  CDS            rop (fragment): Rop protein, which maintains plasmids at low copy number; rop
   4319..4747    -  rep_origin     f1 ori (sequence partly withheld): f1 bacteriophage origin of replication; arrow indicates direction of (+) strand synthesis
   4756..4795    +  CDS            rop (fragment): Rop protein, which maintains plasmids at low copy number; rop
   4897..5037    +  misc_feature   bom: basis of mobility region from pBR322
   5223..5810    -  rep_origin     ori: high-copy-number ColE1/pMB1/pBR322/pUC origin of replication
   5981..6841    -  CDS            AmpR: β-lactamase; bla; confers resistance to ampicillin, carbenicillin, and related antibiotics
   6842..6946    -  promoter       AmpR promoter: bla
