[The description below was written by a language model from this plasmid's Addgene catalogue record and pLannotate feature annotations shown in this document.]
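Description:
pHH0103_MAP3K9-1/2 is a bacterial expression plasmid of about 7 kb, built on the pHH0103 backbone, for producing and purifying an SH3 domain construct from human MAP3K9 (also known as MLK1, MEKK9 or PRKE1), a serine/threonine kinase that acts upstream in the MKK/JNK signalling cascade. It is maintained in E. coli through a ColE1/pBR322-type origin with the pBR322 bom region, and is selected with ampicillin via β-lactamase expressed from its own promoter. The record lists it as low copy. The rop gene is annotated only as two fragments interrupted by an f1 phage origin, which in principle permits single-stranded DNA production with helper phage.

The expression cassette is driven by the strong hybrid tac promoter followed by a lac operator. The plasmid also carries lacI under the up-mutated lacIq promoter, so transcription is repressed until induced with IPTG. The open reading frame begins with a 6xHis tag, continues into Schistosoma japonicum glutathione S-transferase, and ends with the MAP3K9 fragment, which the catalogue lists as a 297 bp insert cloned between SfiI and NotI sites. The product is therefore expected to be a His-GST-SH3 fusion that can be captured by either metal-chelate or glutathione affinity. An fd phage terminator lies just downstream of the insert.

Beyond the terminator are fragments of M13 gene III and remnants of the tetracycline resistance gene and its promoter. These suggest descent from a phage-display phagemid and pBR322-type vector, although the record does not describe this history or assign them a function here. The plasmid belongs to a set of constructs used in a survey of binding specificities across the human SH3 domain family.
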