Addgene plasmid #91313: pHH0103_MAP3K9-1/2
Purpose: Protein expression and purification of human SH3 domain construct MAP3K9-1/2
Depositing lab: Sachdev Sidhu. Depositing organization: University of Toronto. Publication: Comprehensive Analysis of the Human SH3 Domain Family Reveals a Wide Variety of Non-canonical Specificities. Teyra J, Huang H, Jain S, Guan X, Dong A, Liu Y, Tempel W, Min J, Tong Y, Kim PM, Bader GD, Sidhu SS. Structure. 2017 Oct 3;25(10):1598-1610.e3. doi: 10.1016/j.str.2017.07.017. Epub 2017 Sep 7. PubMed 28890361.
Backbone
  Vector backbone: pHH0103
  Vector type: Bacterial Expression
Growth in bacteria
  Bacterial resistance: Ampicillin, 100 μg/mL
  Growth temperature: 37°C
  Growth strain: DH5alpha
  Copy number: Low Copy
Gene/Insert
  Gene/Insert name: MAP3K9-1/2
  Species: H. sapiens (human)
  Insert size (bp): 297
  Entrez Gene: MAP3K9 (a.k.a. MEKK9, MLK1, PRKE1)
  Cloning method: Restriction Enzyme; 5′ cloning site Sfi1 (unknown if destroyed); 3′ cloning site Not1 (unknown if destroyed)
Terms and licenses: Academic/Nonprofit Terms; Industry Terms: Not Available to Industry
How to cite: pHH0103_MAP3K9-1/2 was a gift from Sachdev Sidhu (Addgene plasmid # 91313 ; http://n2t.net/addgene:91313 ; RRID:Addgene_91313)
