>Addgene plasmid #91313 | pHH0103_MAP3K9-1/2 | depositor partial sequence | sequence record 175801 | insert sequence
GGCCCAGCCGGCCGAAGAAGAAGAAGAAGCCGCTGCTGCTGTTGGTCCGGGTGAACTGGGTTGCGATGCT
CCGCTGCCGTATTGGACCGCTGTTTTTGAATATGAAGCGGCCGGCGAAGATGAACTGACCCTGCGTCTGG
GTGACGTGGTTGAAGTCCTGAGTAAAGATTCCCAGGTGTCAGGCGACGAAGGTTGGTGGACCGGCCAGCT
GAACCAACGCGTTGGTATTTTTCCGTCGAATTACGTCACGCCGCGTTCTGCGTTCAGCTCTCGCTGCCAA
CCGGGCGGTGCGGCCGC
